>Addgene plasmid #133382 | BII-ChiNW | depositor full sequence | sequence record 256372 | BII-ChiNW sequence 7748 bps
TTAACCCTAGAAAGATAGTCTGCGTAAAATTGACGCATGCATTCTTGAAATATTGCTCTCTCTTTCTAAA
TAGCGCGAATCCGTCGCTGTGCATTTAGGACATCTCAGTCGCCGCTTGGAGCTCCCGTGAGGCGTGCTTG
TCAATGCGGTAAGTGTCACTGATTTTGAACTATAACGACCGCGTGAGTCAAAATGACGCATGATTATCTT
TTACGTGACTTTTAAGATTTAACTCATACGATAATTATATTGTTATTTCATGTTCTACTTACGTGATAAC
TTATTATATATATATTTTCTTGTTATAGATCCACTAGTTCTAGAGGGACAGCCCCCCCCCAAAGCCCCCA
GGGATGTAATTACGTCCCTCCCCCGCTAGGGGGCAGCAGCGAGCCGCCCGGGGCTCCGCTCCGGTCCGGC
GCTCCCCCCGCATCCCCGAGCCGGCAGCGTGCGGGGACAGCCCGGGCACGGGGAAGGTGGCACGGGATCG
CTTTCCTCTGAACGCTTCTCGCTGCTCTTTGAGCCTGCAGACACCTGGGGGGATACGGGGAAAAGGCCTC
CAAGGCCTGCAGGAGTCAATGGGAAAAACCCATTGGAGCCAAGTACACTGACTCAATAGGGACTTTCCAT
TGGGTTTTGCCCAGTACATAAGGTCAATAGGGGGTGAGTCAACAGGAAAGTCCCATTGGAGCCAAGTACA
TTGAGTCAATAGGGACTTTCCAATGGGTTTTGCCCAGTACATAAGGTCAATGGGAGGTAAGCCAATGGGT
TTTTCCCATTACTGACATGTATACTGAGTCATTAGGGACTTTCCAATGGGTTTTGCCCAGTACATAAGGT
CAATAGGGGTGAATCAACAGGAAAGTCCCATTGGAGCCAAGTACACTGAGTCAATAGGGACTTTCCATTG
GGTTTTGCCCAGTACAAAAGGTCAATAGGGGGTGAGTCAATGGGTTTTTCCCATTATTGGCACATACATA
AGGTCAATAGGGGTGACTAGTGGAGAAGAGCATGCTTGAGGGCTGAGTGCCCCTCAGTGGGCAGAGAGCA
CATGGCCCACAGTCCCTGAGAAGTTGGGGGGAGGGGTGGGCAATTGAACTGGTGCCTAGAGAAGGTGGGG
CTTGGGTAAACTGGGAAAGTGATGTGGTGTACTGGCTCCACCTTTTTCCCCAGGGTGGGGGAGAACCATA
TATAAGTGCAGTAGTCTCTGTGAACATTCGGTTTAGTGAACCTGCAGGTCGGCCGCCACGACCGGTGCCT
ACTCTAGAGCTAGCGAATTCGAATTTAAATCGGATCCGCGGCCGCGCCCCTCTCCCTCCCCCCCCCCTAA
CGTTACTGGCCGAAGCCGCTTGGAATAAGGCCGGTGTGCGTTTGTCTATATGTTATTTTCCACCATATTG
CCGTCTTTTGGCAATGTGAGGGCCCGGAAACCTGGCCCTGTCTTCTTGACGAGCATTCCTAGGGGTCTTT
CCCCTCTCGCCAAAGGAATGCAAGGTCTGTTGAATGTCGTGAAGGAAGCAGTTCCTCTGGAAGCTTCTTG
AAGACAAACAACGTCTGTAGCGACCCTTTGCAGGCAGCGGAACCCCCCACCTGGCGACAGGTGCCTCTGC
GGCCAAAAGCCACGTGTATAAGATACACCTGCAAAGGCGGCACAACCCCAGTGCCACGTTGTGAGTTGGA
TAGTTGTGGAAAGAGTCAAATGGCTCTCCTCAAGCGTATTCAACAAGGGGCTGAAGGATGCCCAGAAGGT
ACCCCATTGTATGGGATCTGATCTGGGGCCTCGGTGCACATGCTTTACATGTGTTTAGTCGAGGTTAAAA
AAACGTCTAGGCCCCCCGAACCACGGGGACGTGGTTTTCCTTTGAAAAACACGATGATAATATGGCCACA
ACCATGGCGTCCGGAATGATTGAACAAGATGGATTGCACGCAGGTTCTCCGGCCGCTTGGGTGGAGAGGC
TATTCGGCTATGACTGGGCACAACAGACAATCGGCTGCTCTGATGCCGCCGTGTTCCGGCTGTCAGCGCA
GGGGCGCCCGGTTCTTTTTGTCAAGACCGACCTGTCCGGTGCCCTGAATGAACTGCAGGACGAGGCAGCG
CGGCTATCGTGGCTGGCCGCGACGGGCGTTCCTTGCGCAGCTGTGCTCGACGTTGTCACTGAAGCGGGAA
GGGACTGGCTGCTATTGGGCGAAGTGCCGGGGCAGGATCTCCTGTCATCTCACCTTGCTCCTGCCGAGAA
AGTATCCATCATGGCTGATGCAATGCGGCGGCTGCATACGCTTGATCCGGCTACCTGCCCATTCGACCAC
CAAGCGAAACATCGCATCGAGCGAGCACGTACTCGGATGGAAGCCGGTCTTGTCGATCAGGATGATCTGG
ACGAAGAGCATCAGGGGCTCGCGCCAGCCGAACTGTTCGCCAGGCTCAAGGCGCGCATGCCCGACGGCGA
GGATCTCGTCGTGACCCATGGCGATGCCTGCTTGCCGAATATCATGGTGGAAAATGGCCGCTTTTCTGGA
TTCATCGACTGTGGCCGGCTGGGTGTGGCGGACCGCTATCAGGACATAGCGTTGGCTACCCGTGATATTG
CTGAAGAGCTTGGCGGCGAATGGGCTGACCGCTTCCTCGTGCTTTACGGTATCGCCGCTCCCGATTCGCA
GCGCATCGCCTTCTATCGCCTTCTTGACGAGTTCTTCTGAGTCGCTAGAGTTCGCGTCTGGAACAATCAA
CCTCTGGATTACAAAATTTGTGAAAGATTGACTGGTATTCTTAACTATGTTGCTCCTTTTACGCTATGTG
GATACGCTGCTTTAATGCCTTTGTATCATGCTATTGCTTCCCGTATGGCTTTCATTTTCTCCTCCTTGTA
TAAATCCTGGTTGCTGTCTCTTTATGAGGAGTTGTGGCCCGTTGTCAGGCAACGTGGCGTGGTGTGCACT
GTGTTTGCTGACGCAACCCCCACTGGTTGGGGCATTGCCACCACCTGTCAGCTCCTTTCCGGGACTTTCG
CTTTCCCCCTCCCTATTGCCACGGCGGAACTCATCGCCGCCTGCCTTGCCCGCTGCTGGACAGGGGCTCG
GCTGTTGGGCACTGACAATTCCGTGGTGTTGTCGGGGAAGCTGACGTCCTTTCCATGGCTGCTCGCCTGT
GTTGCCACCTGGATTCTGCGCGGGACGTCCTTCTGCTACGTCCCTTCGGCCCTCAATCCAGCGGACCTTC
CTTCCCGCGGCCTGCTGCCGGCTCTGCGGCCTCTTCCGCGTCTTCGCCTTCGCCCTCAGACGAGTCGGAT
CTCCCTTTGGGCCGCCTCCCCGCCTGGAATTAATTCTGGCTAAGCACTTCGTGGCCGTCGATCGTTTAAA
GGGAGGTAGTGAGTCGAGATATCGATACTAGTGATCCAGACATGATAAGATACATTGATGAGTTTGGACA
AACCACAACTAGAATGCAGTGAAAAAAATGCTTTATTTGTGAAATTTGTGATGCTATTGCTTTATTTGTA
ACCATTATAAGCTGCAATAAACAAGTTAACAACAACAATTGCATTCATTTTATGTTTCAGGTTCAGGGGG
AGGTGTGGGAGGTTTTTTAAAGCAAGTAAAACCTCTACAAATGTGGTATGGCTGATTATGATCCTCTAGA
GGGACAGCCCCCCCCCAAAGCCCCCAGGGATGTAATTACGTCCCTCCCCCGCTAGGGGGCAGCAGCGAGC
CGCCCGGGGCTCCGCTCCGGTCCGGCGCTCCCCCCGCATCCCCGAGCCGGCAGCGTGCGGGGACAGCCCG
GGCACGGGGAAGGTGGCACGGGATCGCTTTCCTCTGAACGCTTCTCGCTGCTCTTTGAGCCTGCAGACAC
CTGGGGGGATACGGGGAAAAGCCATACCAATGGAGCTCACGGGGACAGCCCCCCCCCAAAGCCCCCAGGG
ATGTAATTACGTCCCTCCCCCGCTAGGGGGCAGCAGCGAGCCGCCCGGGGCTCCGCTCCGGTCCGGCGCT
CCCCCCGCATCCCCGAGCCGGCAGCGTGCGGGGACAGCCCGGGCACGGGGAAGGTGGCACGGGATCGCTT
TCCTCTGAACGCTTCTCGCTGCTCTTTGAGCCTGCAGACACCTGGGGGGATACGGGGAAAAAGAATTCGA
TAAAAGTTTTGTTACTTTATAGAAGAAATTTTGAGTTTTTGTTTTTTTTAATAAATAAATAAACATAAAT
AAATTGTTTGTTGAATTTATTATTAGTATGTAAGTGTAAATATAATAAAACTTAATATCTATTCAAATTA
ATAAATAAACCTCGATATACAGACCGATAAAACACATGCGTCAATTTTACACATGATTATCTTTAACGTA
CGTCACAATATGATTATCTTTCTAGGGTTAATCTAGCTGCGTGTTCTGCAGCGTGTCGAGCATCTTCATC
TGCTCCATCACGCTGTAAAACACATTTGCACCGCGAGTCTGCCCGTCCTCCACGGGTTCAAAAACGTGAA
TGAACGAGGCGCGCTCACTGGCCGTCGTTTTACAACGTCGTGACTGGGAAAACCCTGGCGTTACCCAACT
TAATCGCCTTGCAGCACATCCCCCTTTCGCCAGCTGGCGTAATAGCGAAGAGGCCCGCACCGATCGCCCT
TCCCAACAGTTGCGCAGCCTGAATGGCGAATGGG
[124 nt withheld, positions 4655-4778]
C
[91 nt withheld, positions 4780-4870]
A
[49 nt withheld, positions 4872-4920]
CCTTTGACGTTGGAGTCCACGTTCTTT
[37 nt withheld, positions 4948-4984]
ACCCTATCTCGGTCTATTCTTTTGATTTATAAGGGATTTTGCCGATTTCGGCCTATTGGTTAAAAAATGA
GCTGATTTAACAAAAATTTAACGCGAATTTTAACAAAATATTAACGCTTACAATTTAGGTGGCACTTTTC
GGGGAAATGTGCGCGGAACCCCTATTTGTTTATTTTTCTAAATACATTCAAATATGTATCCGCTCATGAG
ACAATAACCCTGATAAATGCTTCAATAATATTGAAAAAGGAAGAGTATGAGTATTCAACATTTCCGTGTC
GCCCTTATTCCCTTTTTTGCGGCATTTTGCCTTCCTGTTTTTGCTCACCCAGAAACGCTGGTGAAAGTAA
AAGATGCTGAAGATCAGTTGGGTGCACGAGTGGGTTACATCGAACTGGATCTCAACAGCGGTAAGATCCT
TGAGAGTTTTCGCCCCGAAGAACGTTTTCCAATGATGAGCACTTTTAAAGTTCTGCTATGTGGCGCGGTA
TTATCCCGTATTGACGCCGGGCAAGAGCAACTCGGTCGCCGCATACACTATTCTCAGAATGACTTGGTTG
AGTACTCACCAGTCACAGAAAAGCATCTTACGGATGGCATGACAGTAAGAGAATTATGCAGTGCTGCCAT
AACCATGAGTGATAACACTGCGGCCAACTTACTTCTGACAACGATCGGAGGACCGAAGGAGCTAACCGCT
TTTTTGCACAACATGGGGGATCATGTAACTCGCCTTGATCGTTGGGAACCGGAGCTGAATGAAGCCATAC
CAAACGACGAGCGTGACACCACGATGCCTGTAGCAATGGCAACAACGTTGCGCAAACTATTAACTGGCGA
ACTACTTACTCTAGCTTCCCGGCAACAATTAATAGACTGGATGGAGGCGGATAAAGTTGCAGGACCACTT
CTGCGCTCGGCCCTTCCGGCTGGCTGGTTTATTGCTGATAAATCTGGAGCCGGTGAGCGTGGGTCTCGCG
GTATCATTGCAGCACTGGGGCCAGATGGTAAGCCCTCCCGTATCGTAGTTATCTACACGACGGGGAGTCA
GGCAACTATGGATGAACGAAATAGACAGATCGCTGAGATAGGTGCCTCACTGATTAAGCATTGGTAACTG
TCAGACCAAGTTTACTCATATATACTTTAGATTGATTTAAAACTTCATTTTTAATTTAAAAGGATCTAGG
TGAAGATCCTTTTTGATAATCTCATGACCAAAATCCCTTAACGTGAGTTTTCGTTCCACTGAGCGTCAGA
CCCCGTAGAAAAGATCAAAGGATCTTCTTGAGATCCTTTTTTTCTGCGCGTAATCTGCTGCTTGCAAACA
AAAAAACCACCGCTACCAGCGGTGGTTTGTTTGCCGGATCAAGAGCTACCAACTCTTTTTCCGAAGGTAA
CTGGCTTCAGCAGAGCGCAGATACCAAATACTGTCCTTCTAGTGTAGCCGTAGTTAGGCCACCACTTCAA
GAACTCTGTAGCACCGCCTACATACCTCGCTCTGCTAATCCTGTTACCAGTGGCTGCTGCCAGTGGCGAT
AAGTCGTGTCTTACCGGGTTGGACTCAAGACGATAGTTACCGGATAAGGCGCAGCGGTCGGGCTGAACGG
GGGGTTCGTGCACACAGCCCAGCTTGGAGCGAACGACCTACACCGAACTGAGATACCTACAGCGTGAGCT
ATGAGAAAGCGCCACGCTTCCCGAAGGGAGAAAGGCGGACAGGTATCCGGTAAGCGGCAGGGTCGGAACA
GGAGAGCGCACGAGGGAGCTTCCAGGGGGAAACGCCTGGTATCTTTATAGTCCTGTCGGGTTTCGCCACC
TCTGACTTGAGCGTCGATTTTTGTGATGCTCGTCAGGGGGGCGGAGCCTATGGAAAAACGCCAGCAACGC
GGCCTTTTTACGGTTCCTGGCCTTTTGCTGGCCTTTTGCTCACATGTTCTTTCCTGCGTTATCCCCTGAT
TCTGTGGATAACCGTATTACCGCCTTTGAGTGAGCTGATACCGCTCGCCGCAGCCGAACGACCGAGCGCA
GCGAGTCAGTGAGCGAGGAAGCGGAAGAGCGCCCAATACGCAAACCGCCTCTCCCCGCGCGTTGGCCGAT
TCATTAATGCAGCTGGCACGACAGGTTTCCCGACTGGAAAGCGGGCAGTGAGCGCAACGCAATTAATGTG
AGTTAGCTCACTCATTAGGCACCCCAGGCTTTACACTTTATGCTTCCGGCTCGTATGTTGTGTGGAATTG
TGAGCGGATAACAATTTCACACAGGAAACAGCTATGACCATGATTACGCCAAGCGCGCCCGCCGGGTAAC
TCACGGGGTATCCATGTCCATTTCTGCGGCATCCAGCCAGGATACCCGTCCTCGCTGACGTAATATCCCA
GCGCCGCACCGCTGTCATTAATCTGCACACCGGCACGGCAGTTCCGGCTGTCGCCGGTATTGTTCGGGTT
GCTGATGCGCTTCGGGCTGACCATCCGGAACTGTGTCCGGAAAAGCCGCGACGAACTGGTATCCCAGGTG
GCCTGAACGAACAGTTCACCGTTAAAGGCGTGCATGGCCACACCTTCCCGAATCATCATGGTAAACGTGC
GTTTTCGCTCAACGTCAATGCAGCAGCAGTCATCCTCGGCAAACTCTTTCCATGCCGCTTCAACCTCGCG
GGAAAAGGCACGGGCTTCTTCCTCCCCGATGCCCAGATAGCGCCAGCTTGGGCGATGACTGAGCCGGAAA
AAAGACCCGACGATATGATCCTGATGCAGCTAGA
Features (pLannotate 1.2.2; 19 found; start..end, strand, type, name):
    308..325     -  misc_feature   MCS (fragment): pBluescript multiple cloning site
    589..672     +  promoter       mCMV promoter (fragment): mouse cytomegalovirus (CMV) immediate early promoter
    789..996     +  promoter       mCMV promoter (fragment): mouse cytomegalovirus (CMV) immediate early promoter
   1418..1880    +  misc_feature   IRES: internal ribosome entry site (IRES) of the encephalomyocarditis virus (EMCV)
   1906..2700    +  CDS            NeoR/KanR: aminoglycoside phosphotransferase from Tn5; aph(3')-II (or nptII); confers resistance to neomycin, kanamycin, and G418 (Geneticin®)
   2725..3313    +  misc_feature   WPRE: woodchuck hepatitis virus posttranscriptional regulatory element
   3393..3527    -  polyA_signal   SV40 poly(A) signal: SV40 polyadenylation signal
   3550..3633    -  CDS            large T antigen (fragment): large T antigen from SV40 (simian virus 40)
   4374..4493    -  CDS            B (fragment): PORTL_LAMBD - Experimental evidence at protein level: Swiss-Prot protein existence level 1. Forms the portal vertex of the capsid (PubMed:6228056, PubMed:6232391). This portal plays critical roles in head assembly, genome packaging, neck/tail attachment, and genome ejection (Probable). The portal protein multimerizes as a single ring-shaped homododecamer arranged around a central channel (PubMed:6232391). Binds to the terminase subunits to form the packaging machine (PubMed:7799432). From Escherichia phage lambda (Bacteriophage lambda).
   4495..4650    +  CDS            lacZα (fragment): LacZα fragment of β-galactosidase; lacZ fragment
   4655..5083    +  rep_origin     f1 ori (sequence partly withheld): f1 bacteriophage origin of replication; arrow indicates direction of (+) strand synthesis
   5136..5240    +  promoter       AmpR promoter: bla
   5241..6101    +  CDS            AmpR: β-lactamase; bla; confers resistance to ampicillin, carbenicillin, and related antibiotics
   6272..6860    +  rep_origin     ori: high-copy-number ColE1/pMB1/pBR322/pUC origin of replication
   7043..7135    +  CDS            lacI (fragment): lac repressor; lacI; The lac repressor binds to the lac operator to inhibit transcription in E. coli. This inhibition can be relieved by adding lactose or isopropyl-β-D-thiogalactopyranoside (IPTG).
   7148..7169    +  protein_bind   CAP binding site: CAP binding activates transcription in the presence of cAMP. E. coli catabolite activator protein
   7184..7214    +  promoter       lac promoter: promoter for the E. coli lac operon
   7222..7238    +  protein_bind   lac operator: The lac repressor binds to the lac operator to inhibit transcription in E. coli. This inhibition can be relieved by adding lactose or isopropyl-β-D-thiogalactopyranoside (IPTG). lac repressor encoded by lacI
   7276..7743    -  CDS            B (fragment): PORTL_LAMBD - Experimental evidence at protein level: Swiss-Prot protein existence level 1. Forms the portal vertex of the capsid (PubMed:6228056, PubMed:6232391). This portal plays critical roles in head assembly, genome packaging, neck/tail attachment, and genome ejection (Probable). The portal protein multimerizes as a single ring-shaped homododecamer arranged around a central channel (PubMed:6232391). Binds to the terminase subunits to form the packaging machine (PubMed:7799432). From Escherichia phage lambda (Bacteriophage lambda).
