>Addgene plasmid #133382 | BII-ChiNW | addgene full sequence | sequence record 268039 | Addgene NGS Result
TTAACCCTAGAAAGATAGTCTGCGTAAAATTGACGCATGCATTCTTGAAATATTGCTCTCTCTTTCTAAA
TAGCGCGAATCCGTCGCTGTGCATTTAGGACATCTCAGTCGCCGCTTGGAGCTCCCGTGAGGCGTGCTTG
TCAATGCGGTAAGTGTCACTGATTTTGAACTATAACGACCGCGTGAGTCAAAATGACGCATGATTATCTT
TTACGTGACTTTTAAGATTTAACTCATACGATAATTATATTGTTATTTCATGTTCTACTTACGTGATAAC
TTATTATATATATATTTTCTTGTTATAGATCCACTAGTTCTAGAGGGACAGCCCCCCCCCAAAGCCCCCA
GGGATGTAATTACGTCCCTCCCCCGCTAGGGGGCAGCAGCGAGCCGCCCGGGGCTCCGCTCCGGTCCGGC
GCTCCCCCCGCATCCCCGAGCCGGCAGCGTGCGGGGACAGCCCGGGCACGGGGAAGGTGGCACGGGATCG
CTTTCCTCTGAACGCTTCTCGCTGCTCTTTGAGCCTGCAGACACCTGGGGGGATACGGGGAAAAGGCCTC
CAAGGCCTGCAGGAGTCAATGGGAAAAACCCATTGGAGCCAAGTACACTGACTCAATAGGGACTTTCCAT
TGGGTTTTGCCCAGTACATAAGGTCAATAGGGGGTGAGTCAACAGGAAAGTCCCATTGGAGCCAAGTACA
TTGAGTCAATAGGGACTTTCCAATGGGTTTTGCCCAGTACATAAGGTCAATGGGAGGTAAGCCAATGGGT
TTTTCCCATTACTGACATGTATACTGAGTCATTAGGGACTTTCCAATGGGTTTTGCCCAGTACATAAGGT
CAATAGGGGTGAATCAACAGGAAAGTCCCATTGGAGCCAAGTACACTGAGTCAATAGGGACTTTCCATTG
GGTTTTGCCCAGTACAAAAGGTCAATAGGGGGTGAGTCAATGGGTTTTTCCCATTATTGGCACATACATA
AGGTCAATAGGGGTGACTAGTGGAGAAGAGCATGCTTGAGGGCTGAGTGCCCCTCAGTGGGCAGAGAGCA
CATGGCCCACAGTCCCTGAGAAGTTGGGGGGAGGGGTGGGCAATTGAACTGGTGCCTAGAGAAGGTGGGG
CTTGGGTAAACTGGGAAAGTGATGTGGTGTACTGGCTCCACCTTTTTCCCCAGGGTGGGGGAGAACCATA
TATAAGTGCAGTAGTCTCTGTGAACATTCGGTTTAGTGAACCTGCAGGTCGGCCGCCACGACCGGTGCCT
ACTCTAGAGCTAGCGAATTCGAATTTAAATCGGATCCGCGGCCGCGCCCCTCTCCCTCCCCCCCCCCTAA
CGTTACTGGCCGAAGCCGCTTGGAATAAGGCCGGTGTGCGTTTGTCTATATGTTATTTTCCACCATATTG
CCGTCTTTTGGCAATGTGAGGGCCCGGAAACCTGGCCCTGTCTTCTTGACGAGCATTCCTAGGGGTCTTT
CCCCTCTCGCCAAAGGAATGCAAGGTCTGTTGAATGTCGTGAAGGAAGCAGTTCCTCTGGAAGCTTCTTG
AAGACAAACAACGTCTGTAGCGACCCTTTGCAGGCAGCGGAACCCCCCACCTGGCGACAGGTGCCTCTGC
GGCCAAAAGCCACGTGTATAAGATACACCTGCAAAGGCGGCACAACCCCAGTGCCACGTTGTGAGTTGGA
TAGTTGTGGAAAGAGTCAAATGGCTCTCCTCAAGCGTATTCAACAAGGGGCTGAAGGATGCCCAGAAGGT
ACCCCATTGTATGGGATCTGATCTGGGGCCTCGGTGCACATGCTTTACATGTGTTTAGTCGAGGTTAAAA
AAACGTCTAGGCCCCCCGAACCACGGGGACGTGGTTTTCCTTTGAAAAACACGATGATAATATGGCCACA
ACCATGGCGTCCGGAATGATTGAACAAGATGGATTGCACGCAGGTTCTCCGGCCGCTTGGGTGGAGAGGC
TATTCGGCTATGACTGGGCACAACAGACAATCGGCTGCTCTGATGCCGCCGTGTTCCGGCTGTCAGCGCA
GGGGCGCCCGGTTCTTTTTGTCAAGACCGACCTGTCCGGTGCCCTGAATGAACTGCAGGACGAGGCAGCG
CGGCTATCGTGGCTGGCCGCGACGGGCGTTCCTTGCGCAGCTGTGCTCGACGTTGTCACTGAAGCGGGAA
GGGACTGGCTGCTATTGGGCGAAGTGCCGGGGCAGGATCTCCTGTCATCTCACCTTGCTCCTGCCGAGAA
AGTATCCATCATGGCTGATGCAATGCGGCGGCTGCATACGCTTGATCCGGCTACCTGCCCATTCGACCAC
CAAGCGAAACATCGCATCGAGCGAGCACGTACTCGGATGGAAGCCGGTCTTGTCGATCAGGATGATCTGG
ACGAAGAGCATCAGGGGCTCGCGCCAGCCGAACTGTTCGCCAGGCTCAAGGCGCGCATGCCCGACGGCGA
GGATCTCGTCGTGACCCATGGCGATGCCTGCTTGCCGAATATCATGGTGGAAAATGGCCGCTTTTCTGGA
TTCATCGACTGTGGCCGGCTGGGTGTGGCGGACCGCTATCAGGACATAGCGTTGGCTACCCGTGATATTG
CTGAAGAGCTTGGCGGCGAATGGGCTGACCGCTTCCTCGTGCTTTACGGTATCGCCGCTCCCGATTCGCA
GCGCATCGCCTTCTATCGCCTTCTTGACGAGTTCTTCTGAGTCGCTAGAGTTCGCGTCTGGAACAATCAA
CCTCTGGATTACAAAATTTGTGAAAGATTGACTGGTATTCTTAACTATGTTGCTCCTTTTACGCTATGTG
GATACGCTGCTTTAATGCCTTTGTATCATGCTATTGCTTCCCGTATGGCTTTCATTTTCTCCTCCTTGTA
TAAATCCTGGTTGCTGTCTCTTTATGAGGAGTTGTGGCCCGTTGTCAGGCAACGTGGCGTGGTGTGCACT
GTGTTTGCTGACGCAACCCCCACTGGTTGGGGCATTGCCACCACCTGTCAGCTCCTTTCCGGGACTTTCG
CTTTCCCCCTCCCTATTGCCACGGCGGAACTCATCGCCGCCTGCCTTGCCCGCTGCTGGACAGGGGCTCG
GCTGTTGGGCACTGACAATTCCGTGGTGTTGTCGGGGAAGCTGACGTCCTTTCCATGGCTGCTCGCCTGT
GTTGCCACCTGGATTCTGCGCGGGACGTCCTTCTGCTACGTCCCTTCGGCCCTCAATCCAGCGGACCTTC
CTTCCCGCGGCCTGCTGCCGGCTCTGCGGCCTCTTCCGCGTCTTCGCCTTCGCCCTCAGACGAGTCGGAT
CTCCCTTTGGGCCGCCTCCCCGCCTGGAATTAATTCTGGCTAAGCACTTCGTGGCCGTCGATCGTTTAAA
GGGAGGTAGTGAGTCGAGATATCGATACTAGTGATCCAGACATGATAAGATACATTGATGAGTTTGGACA
AACCACAACTAGAATGCAGTGAAAAAAATGCTTTATTTGTGAAATTTGTGATGCTATTGCTTTATTTGTA
ACCATTATAAGCTGCAATAAACAAGTTAACAACAACAATTGCATTCATTTTATGTTTCAGGTTCAGGGGG
AGGTGTGGGAGGTTTTTTAAAGCAAGTAAAACCTCTACAAATGTGGTATGGCTGATTATGATCCTCTAGA
GGGACAGCCCCCCCCCAAAGCCCCCAGGGATGTAATTACGTCCCTCCCCCGCTAGGGGGCAGCAGCGAGC
CGCCCGGGGCTCCGCTCCGGTCCGGCGCTCCCCCCGCATCCCCGAGCCGGCAGCGTGCGGGGACAGCCCG
GGCACGGGGAAGGTGGCACGGGATCGCTTTCCTCTGAACGCTTCTCGCTGCTCTTTGAGCCTGCAGACAC
CTGGGGGGATACGGGGAAAAAGCCATACCAATGGAGCTCACGGGGACAGCCCCCCCCCAAAGCCCCCAGG
GATGTAATTACGTCCCTCCCCCGCTAGGGGGCAGCAGCGAGCCGCCCGGGGCTCCGCTCCGGTCCGGCGC
TCCCCCCGCATCCCCGAGCCGGCAGCGTGCGGGGACAGCCCGGGCACGGGGAAGGTGGCACGGGATCGCT
TTCCTCTGAACGCTTCTCGCTGCTCTTTGAGCCTGCAGACACCTGGGGGGATACGGGGAAAAAGAATTCG
ATAAAAGTTTTGTTACTTTATAGAAGAAATTTTGAGTTTTTGTTTTTTTTAATAAATAAATAAACATAAA
TAAATTGTTTGTTGAATTTATTATTAGTATGTAAGTGTAAATATAATAAAACTTAATATCTATTCAAATT
AATAAATAAACCTCGATATACAGACCGATAAAACACATGCGTCAATTTTACACATGATTATCTTTAACGT
ACGTCACAATATGATTATCTTTCTAGGGTTAATCTAGCTGCGTGTTCTGCAGCGTGTCGAGCATCTTCAT
CTGCTCCATCACGCTGTAAAACACATTTGCACCGCGAGTCTGCCCGTCCTCCACGGGTTCAAAAACGTGA
ATGAACGAGGCGCGCTCACTGGCCGTCGTTTTACAACGTCGTGACTGGGAAAACCCTGGCGTTACCCAAC
TTAATCGCCTTGCAGCACATCCCCCTTTCGCCAGCTGGCGTAATAGCGAAGAGGCCCGCACCGATCGCCC
TTCCCAACAGTTGCGCAGCCTGAATGGCGAATGGG
[124 nt withheld, positions 4656-4779]
C
[91 nt withheld, positions 4781-4871]
A
[49 nt withheld, positions 4873-4921]
CCTTTGACGTTGGAGTCCACGTTCTTT
[37 nt withheld, positions 4949-4985]
ACCCTATCTCGGTCTATTCTTTTGATTTATAAGGGATTTTGCCGATTTCGGCCTATTGGTTAAAAAATGA
GCTGATTTAACAAAAATTTAACGCGAATTTTAACAAAATATTAACGCTTACAATTTAGGTGGCACTTTTC
GGGGAAATGTGCGCGGAACCCCTATTTGTTTATTTTTCTAAATACATTCAAATATGTATCCGCTCATGAG
ACAATAACCCTGATAAATGCTTCAATAATATTGAAAAAGGAAGAGTATGAGTATTCAACATTTCCGTGTC
GCCCTTATTCCCTTTTTTGCGGCATTTTGCCTTCCTGTTTTTGCTCACCCAGAAACGCTGGTGAAAGTAA
AAGATGCTGAAGATCAGTTGGGTGCACGAGTGGGTTACATCGAACTGGATCTCAACAGCGGTAAGATCCT
TGAGAGTTTTCGCCCCGAAGAACGTTTTCCAATGATGAGCACTTTTAAAGTTCTGCTATGTGGCGCGGTA
TTATCCCGTATTGACGCCGGGCAAGAGCAACTCGGTCGCCGCATACACTATTCTCAGAATGACTTGGTTG
AGTACTCACCAGTCACAGAAAAGCATCTTACGGATGGCATGACAGTAAGAGAATTATGCAGTGCTGCCAT
AACCATGAGTGATAACACTGCGGCCAACTTACTTCTGACAACGATCGGAGGACCGAAGGAGCTAACCGCT
TTTTTGCACAACATGGGGGATCATGTAACTCGCCTTGATCGTTGGGAACCGGAGCTGAATGAAGCCATAC
CAAACGACGAGCGTGACACCACGATGCCTGTAGCAATGGCAACAACGTTGCGCAAACTATTAACTGGCGA
ACTACTTACTCTAGCTTCCCGGCAACAATTAATAGACTGGATGGAGGCGGATAAAGTTGCAGGACCACTT
CTGCGCTCGGCCCTTCCGGCTGGCTGGTTTATTGCTGATAAATCTGGAGCCGGTGAGCGTGGGTCTCGCG
GTATCATTGCAGCACTGGGGCCAGATGGTAAGCCCTCCCGTATCGTAGTTATCTACACGACGGGGAGTCA
GGCAACTATGGATGAACGAAATAGACAGATCGCTGAGATAGGTGCCTCACTGATTAAGCATTGGTAACTG
TCAGACCAAGTTTACTCATATATACTTTAGATTGATTTAAAACTTCATTTTTAATTTAAAAGGATCTAGG
TGAAGATCCTTTTTGATAATCTCATGACCAAAATCCCTTAACGTGAGTTTTCGTTCCACTGAGCGTCAGA
CCCCGTAGAAAAGATCAAAGGATCTTCTTGAGATCCTTTTTTTCTGCGCGTAATCTGCTGCTTGCAAACA
AAAAAACCACCGCTACCAGCGGTGGTTTGTTTGCCGGATCAAGAGCTACCAACTCTTTTTCCGAAGGTAA
CTGGCTTCAGCAGAGCGCAGATACCAAATACTGTTCTTCTAGTGTAGCCGTAGTTAGGCCACCACTTCAA
GAACTCTGTAGCACCGCCTACATACCTCGCTCTGCTAATCCTGTTACCAGTGGCTGCTGCCAGTGGCGAT
AAGTCGTGTCTTACCGGGTTGGACTCAAGACGATAGTTACCGGATAAGGCGCAGCGGTCGGGCTGAACGG
GGGGTTCGTGCACACAGCCCAGCTTGGAGCGAACGACCTACACCGAACTGAGATACCTACAGCGTGAGCT
ATGAGAAAGCGCCACGCTTCCCGAAGGGAGAAAGGCGGACAGGTATCCGGTAAGCGGCAGGGTCGGAACA
GGAGAGCGCACGAGGGAGCTTCCAGGGGGAAACGCCTGGTATCTTTATAGTCCTGTCGGGTTTCGCCACC
TCTGACTTGAGCGTCGATTTTTGTGATGCTCGTCAGGGGGGCGGAGCCTATGGAAAAACGCCAGCAACGC
GGCCTTTTTACGGTTCCTGGCCTTTTGCTGGCCTTTTGCTCACATGTTCTTTCCTGCGTTATCCCCTGAT
TCTGTGGATAACCGTATTACCGCCTTTGAGTGAGCTGATACCGCTCGCCGCAGCCGAACGACCGAGCGCA
GCGAGTCAGTGAGCGAGGAAGCGGAAGAGCGCCCAATACGCAAACCGCCTCTCCCCGCGCGTTGGCCGAT
TCATTAATGCAGCTGGCACGACAGGTTTCCCGACTGGAAAGCGGGCAGTGAGCGCAACGCAATTAATGTG
AGTTAGCTCACTCATTAGGCACCCCAGGCTTTACACTTTATGCTTCCGGCTCGTATGTTGTGTGGAATTG
TGAGCGGATAACAATTTCACACAGGAAACAGCTATGACCATGATTACGCCAAGCGCGCCCGCCGGGTAAC
TCACGGGGTATCCATGTCCATTTCTGCGGCATCCAGCCAGGATACCCGTCCTCGCTGACGTAATATCCCA
GCGCCGCACCGCTGTCATTAATCTGCACACCGGCACGGCAGTTCCGGCTGTCGCCGGTATTGTTCGGGTT
GCTGATGCGCTTCGGGCTGACCATCCGGAACTGTGTCCGGAAAAGCCGCGACGAACTGGTATCCCAGGTG
GCCTGAACGAACAGTTCACCGTTAAAGGCGTGCATGGCCACACCTTCCCGAATCATCATGGTAAACGTGC
GTTTTCGCTCAACGTCAATGCAGCAGCAGTCATCCTCGGCAAACTCTTTCCATGCCGCTTCAACCTCGCG
GGAAAAGGCACGGGCTTCTTCCTCCCCGATGCCCAGATAGCGCCAGCTTGGGCGATGACTGAGCCGGAAA
AAAGACCCGACGATATGATCCTGATGCAGCTAGA
Features (pLannotate 1.2.2; 19 found; start..end, strand, type, name):
    308..325     -  misc_feature   MCS (fragment): pBluescript multiple cloning site
    589..672     +  promoter       mCMV promoter (fragment): mouse cytomegalovirus (CMV) immediate early promoter
    789..996     +  promoter       mCMV promoter (fragment): mouse cytomegalovirus (CMV) immediate early promoter
   1418..1880    +  misc_feature   IRES: internal ribosome entry site (IRES) of the encephalomyocarditis virus (EMCV)
   1906..2700    +  CDS            NeoR/KanR: aminoglycoside phosphotransferase from Tn5; aph(3')-II (or nptII); confers resistance to neomycin, kanamycin, and G418 (Geneticin®)
   2725..3313    +  misc_feature   WPRE: woodchuck hepatitis virus posttranscriptional regulatory element
   3393..3527    -  polyA_signal   SV40 poly(A) signal: SV40 polyadenylation signal
   3550..3633    -  CDS            large T antigen (fragment): large T antigen from SV40 (simian virus 40)
   4375..4494    -  CDS            B (fragment): PORTL_LAMBD - Experimental evidence at protein level: Swiss-Prot protein existence level 1. Forms the portal vertex of the capsid (PubMed:6228056, PubMed:6232391). This portal plays critical roles in head assembly, genome packaging, neck/tail attachment, and genome ejection (Probable). The portal protein multimerizes as a single ring-shaped homododecamer arranged around a central channel (PubMed:6232391). Binds to the terminase subunits to form the packaging machine (PubMed:7799432). From Escherichia phage lambda (Bacteriophage lambda).
   4496..4651    +  CDS            lacZα (fragment): LacZα fragment of β-galactosidase; lacZ fragment
   4656..5084    +  rep_origin     f1 ori (sequence partly withheld): f1 bacteriophage origin of replication; arrow indicates direction of (+) strand synthesis
   5137..5241    +  promoter       AmpR promoter: bla
   5242..6102    +  CDS            AmpR: β-lactamase; bla; confers resistance to ampicillin, carbenicillin, and related antibiotics
   6273..6861    +  rep_origin     ori: high-copy-number ColE1/pMB1/pBR322/pUC origin of replication
   7044..7136    +  CDS            lacI (fragment): lac repressor; lacI; The lac repressor binds to the lac operator to inhibit transcription in E. coli. This inhibition can be relieved by adding lactose or isopropyl-β-D-thiogalactopyranoside (IPTG).
   7149..7170    +  protein_bind   CAP binding site: CAP binding activates transcription in the presence of cAMP. E. coli catabolite activator protein
   7185..7215    +  promoter       lac promoter: promoter for the E. coli lac operon
   7223..7239    +  protein_bind   lac operator: The lac repressor binds to the lac operator to inhibit transcription in E. coli. This inhibition can be relieved by adding lactose or isopropyl-β-D-thiogalactopyranoside (IPTG). lac repressor encoded by lacI
   7277..7744    -  CDS            B (fragment): PORTL_LAMBD - Experimental evidence at protein level: Swiss-Prot protein existence level 1. Forms the portal vertex of the capsid (PubMed:6228056, PubMed:6232391). This portal plays critical roles in head assembly, genome packaging, neck/tail attachment, and genome ejection (Probable). The portal protein multimerizes as a single ring-shaped homododecamer arranged around a central channel (PubMed:6232391). Binds to the terminase subunits to form the packaging machine (PubMed:7799432). From Escherichia phage lambda (Bacteriophage lambda).
