[The description below was written by a language model from this plasmid's Addgene catalogue record and pLannotate feature annotations shown in this document.]
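Description:
BII-ChiNW is an empty-backbone piggyBac transposon vector of about 7.7 kb, built for constitutive transgene expression in mammalian cells. It carries no insert. The bacterial portion derives from a pBluescript-type plasmid, with a high-copy ColE1/pUC origin, an f1 origin, an ampicillin resistance gene under its own promoter, and remnants of the lac promoter/operator, lacZα and lacI regions. Short stretches matching the bacteriophage lambda portal protein gene are also annotated and look like non-functional stuffer or spacer sequence, although the record does not explain them.

In the mammalian cassette, two annotated fragments of the mouse cytomegalovirus immediate-early promoter lie upstream of an unannotated gap. This gap is presumably where a gene of interest would be cloned, but the exact promoter composition and the cloning sites are not described. Downstream come an EMCV IRES and the Tn5 neomycin phosphotransferase gene, so an inserted coding sequence and the G418 resistance marker would be translated from a single bicistronic transcript, linking drug selection to transgene expression. A WPRE follows to enhance transcript stability and expression. The annotated SV40 polyadenylation signal lies after the WPRE but is listed on the opposite strand.

The piggyBac terminal repeats that define the vector class are not picked up in either feature table, so their positions cannot be given. In use, such a vector is co-delivered with a piggyBac transposase source to integrate the cassette into the genome and generate stable G418-resistant lines. The depositor and repository sequences differ by a single nucleotide in length and have identical annotations.
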