Addgene plasmid #133382: BII-ChiNW
Purpose: (Empty Backbone) Piggybac vector for constitutive expression
Depositing lab: Blair Madison. Depositing organization: Washington University in Saint Louis. Publication: The oncogenic function of PLAGL2 is mediated via ASCL2 and IGF2 and a Wnt-independent mechanism in colorectal cancer. Fischer AD, Veronese-Paniagua DA, Swaminathan S, Kashima H, Rubin DC, Madison BB. Am J Physiol Gastrointest Liver Physiol. 2023 Jun 13. doi: 10.1152/ajpgi.00058.2022. PubMed 37310750.
Backbone
  Vector backbone: BII-ChiNW
  Backbone manufacturer: Madison Lab
  Vector type: Mammalian Expression
  Selectable markers: Neomycin (select with G418)
Growth in bacteria
  Bacterial resistance: Ampicillin, 100 μg/mL
  Growth temperature: 37°C
  Growth strain: DH5alpha
  Copy number: High Copy
Gene/Insert
  Gene/Insert name: None
Terms and licenses: Academic/Nonprofit Terms; Industry Terms: Not Available to Industry
Depositor comments: Please visit https://doi.org/10.1101/2020.10.14.339531 for bioRxiv preprint.
How to cite: BII-ChiNW was a gift from Blair Madison (Addgene plasmid # 133382 ; http://n2t.net/addgene:133382 ; RRID:Addgene_133382)
